Addgene plasmid #152179: pGBW-m4133368
Purpose: Mammalian expression plasmid for SARS-CoV-2 nsp11
Depositing lab: Ginkgo Bioworks & Benjie Chen. Depositing organization: Ginkgo Bioworks.
Backbone
  Vector backbone: pTwist_CMV_Hygro_6
  Backbone size w/o insert (bp): 6525
  Vector type: Mammalian Expression
  Selectable markers: Hygromycin
Growth in bacteria
  Bacterial resistance: Ampicillin, 100 μg/mL
  Growth temperature: 37°C
  Growth strain: DH5alpha
  Copy number: High Copy
Gene/Insert
  Gene/Insert name: SARS-CoV-2 nsp11
  Species: Severe acute respiratory syndrome coronavirus 2
  Insert size (bp): 38
  Mutation: wt
  Entrez Gene: ORF1ab (a.k.a. GU280_gp01)
  Promoter: CMV
  Tag / fusion protein: Cleavable TEV;TRX (C terminal on backbone)
  Cloning method: Unknown
Resource information
  A portion of this plasmid was derived from a plasmid made by: GinkgoBioworks
Depositor comments: NCBI reference sequence: YP_009725312.1
How to cite: pGBW-m4133368 was a gift from Ginkgo Bioworks & Benjie Chen (Addgene plasmid # 152179 ; http://n2t.net/addgene:152179 ; RRID:Addgene_152179)
