[The description below was written by a language model from this plasmid's Addgene catalogue record and pLannotate feature annotations shown in this document.]
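Description:
pGBW-m4133368 is a mammalian expression plasmid built on the pTwist_CMV_Hygro_6 backbone to express wild-type SARS-CoV-2 nsp11, the very short peptide encoded at the end of the ORF1a portion of the viral ORF1ab gene (the insert is recorded as only 38 bp). It is maintained in E. coli as a high-copy plasmid through a ColE1/pUC-type origin and selected with ampicillin via a full-length β-lactamase gene. For selection in mammalian cells, it carries a separate cassette in which the human ubiquitin C promoter drives hygromycin B phosphotransferase, followed by a synthetic polyadenylation signal.

The expression unit spans the numbering origin of the circular sequence. The CMV immediate-early enhancer and promoter elements are annotated near the end of the record. The nsp11 insert itself is too small to be annotated, but it would lie between this promoter and the E. coli thioredoxin (trxA) coding sequence near the start of the record. The catalogue describes a C-terminal, TEV-cleavable TRX fusion supplied by the backbone. The feature table also shows a 6xHis tag just downstream of trxA, which the catalogue entry does not mention, and the TEV site is not annotated. An SV40 polyadenylation signal lies after the fusion, though it is annotated on the opposite strand. Fusing such a short peptide to thioredoxin gives it a larger, soluble carrier that can be removed by protease cleavage, and the His tag could serve for affinity capture. Bacterial rrnG and T7 terminators, additional synthetic poly(A) signals and β-globin insulator elements flank the cassettes, presumably to limit read-through and interference between units. The record gives no purpose beyond mammalian expression of nsp11.
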