Features (pLannotate 1.2.2; 20 found; start..end, strand, type, name):
     68..394     +  CDS            trxA: THIO_ECO57 - Experimental evidence at protein level: Swiss-Prot protein existence level 1. Participates in various redox reactions through the reversible oxidation of its active center dithiol to a disulfide and catalyzes dithiol-disulfide exchange reactions. From Escherichia coli O157:H7.
    416..433     +  CDS            6xHis: 6xHis affinity tag
    526..647     -  polyA_signal   SV40 poly(A) signal: SV40 polyadenylation signal
    670..739     -  CDS            large T antigen (fragment): large T antigen from SV40 (simian virus 40)
    762..808     +  terminator     T7 terminator: transcription terminator for bacteriophage T7 RNA polymerase
    838..974     +  terminator     rrnG terminator: transcription terminator from the E. coli ribosomal RNA rrnG operon (Albrechtsen et al., 1991)
   1019..1090    +  misc_feature   3' β-globin insulator: insulator downstream of the human β-globin locus (Farrell et al., 2002)
   1316..1904    -  rep_origin     ori: high-copy-number ColE1/pMB1/pBR322/pUC origin of replication
   2076..2140    -  CDS            bla(M) (fragment): β-lactamase lacking the signal sequence; bla(M); allows cytosolic expression of β-lactamase
   2404..3613    +  promoter       UbC promoter: human ubiquitin C promoter
   3623..4644    +  CDS            HygR (fragment): hygromycin B phosphotransferase confers resistance to hygromycin
   4672..4720    +  polyA_signal   poly(A) signal: synthetic polyadenylation signal
   4986..5846    +  CDS            AmpR: β-lactamase; bla; confers resistance to ampicillin, carbenicillin, and related antibiotics
   5859..5995    +  terminator     rrnG terminator: transcription terminator from the E. coli ribosomal RNA rrnG operon (Albrechtsen et al., 1991)
   6140..6211    +  misc_feature   5' β-globin insulator: insulator upstream of the human β-globin locus (Farrell et al., 2002)
   6216..6262    -  terminator     T7 terminator: transcription terminator for bacteriophage T7 RNA polymerase
   6280..6328    -  polyA_signal   poly(A) signal: synthetic polyadenylation signal
   6409..6712    +  enhancer       CMV enhancer: human cytomegalovirus immediate early enhancer
   6785..6802    -  promoter       CMV promoter (fragment): human cytomegalovirus (CMV) immediate early promoter
   6865..6916    +  promoter       CMVd2 promoter: truncated human cytomegalovirus (CMV) immediate early promoter that yields moderately reduced expression relative to the full-length promoter
>Addgene plasmid #152179 | pGBW-m4133368 | depositor full sequence | sequence record 295191 | Full Sequence
CACCATGAGTGCCGATGCTCAGTCCTTTCTCAACGGTTTCGCAGTGGAAAACCTTTACTTTCAGTCGATG
AGTGACAAAATCATTCATCTAACCGATGACTCCTTTGATACAGACGTGTTGAAGGCCGATGGTGCGATAC
TGGTAGATTTCTGGGCTGAATGGTGTGGCCCGTGCAAGATGATCGCACCCATTCTGGACGAGATCGCCGA
CGAGTATCAAGGAAAATTAACTGTCGCTAAGCTTAATATAGATCAGAACCCAGGGACGGCACCTAAATAC
GGCATCAGGGGAATACCTACCCTCCTGCTCTTTAAGAATGGGGAAGTTGCCGCGACAAAAGTGGGAGCCC
TGTCTAAGGGCCAGCTAAAAGAGTTCTTGGACGCTAACCTGGCAGGTTCAGGCTCGGGGCACATGCACCA
TCACCATCACCATAGCAGCGGGCTCGTGCCACGCGGCTAAGGATCCGCAGGCCTCTGCTAGCTTGACTGA
CTGAGATACAGCGTACCTTCAGCTCACAGACATGATAAGATACATTGATGAGTTTGGACAAACCACAACT
AGAATGCAGTGAAAAAAATGCTTTATTTGTGAAATTTGTGATGCTATTGCTTTATTTGTAACCATTATAA
GCTGCAATAAACAAGTTAACAACAACAATTGCATTCATTTTATGTTTCAGGTTCAGGGGGAGGTGTGGGA
GGTTTTTTAAAGCAAGTAAAACCTCTACAAATGTGGTATTGGCCCATCTCTATCGGTATCGTAGCATAAC
CCCTTGGGGCCTCTAAACGGGTCTTGAGGGGTTTTTTGTGCCCCTCGGGCCGGATTGCTATCTACCGGCA
TTGGCGCAGAAAAAAATGCCTGATGCGACGCTGCGCGTCTTATACTCCCACATATGCCAGATTCAGCAAC
GGATACGGCTTCCCCAACTTGCCCACTTCCATACGTGTCCTCCTTACCAGAAATTTATCCTTAAGGTCGT
CAGCTATCCTGCAGGCGATCTCTCGATTTCGATCAAGACATTCCTTTAATGGTCTTTTCTGGACACCACT
AGGGGTCAGAAGTAGTTCATCAAACTTTCTTCCCTCCCTAATCTCATTGGTTACCTTGGGCTATCGAAAC
TTAATTAACCAGTCAAGTCAGCTACTTGGCGAGATCGACTTGTCTGGGTTTCGACTACGCTCAGAATTGC
GTCAGTCAAGTTCGATCTGGTCCTTGCTATTGCACCCGTTCTCCGATTACGAGTTTCATTTAAATCATGT
GAGCAAAAGGCCAGCAAAAGGCCAGGAACCGTAAAAAGGCCGCGTTGCTGGCGTTTTTCCATAGGCTCCG
CCCCCCTGACGAGCATCACAAAAATCGACGCTCAAGTCAGAGGTGGCGAAACCCGACAGGACTATAAAGA
TACCAGGCGTTTCCCCCTGGAAGCTCCCTCGTGCGCTCTCCTGTTCCGACCCTGCCGCTTACCGGATACC
TGTCCGCCTTTCTCCCTTCGGGAAGCGTGGCGCTTTCTCATAGCTCACGCTGTAGGTATCTCAGTTCGGT
GTAGGTCGTTCGCTCCAAGCTGGGCTGTGTGCACGAACCCCCCGTTCAGCCCGACCGCTGCGCCTTATCC
GGTAACTATCGTCTTGAGTCCAACCCGGTAAGACACGACTTATCGCCACTGGCAGCAGCCACTGGTAACA
GGATTAGCAGAGCGAGGTATGTAGGCGGTGCTACAGAGTTCTTGAAGTGGTGGCCTAACTACGGCTACAC
TAGAAGAACAGTATTTGGTATCTGCGCTCTGCTGAAGCCAGTTACCTTCGGAAAAAGAGTTGGTAGCTCT
TGATCCGGCAAACAAACCACCGCTGGTAGCGGTGGTTTTTTTGTTTGCAAGCAGCAGATTACGCGCAGAA
AAAAAGGATCTCAAGAAGATCCTTTGATCTTTTCTACGGGGTCTGACGCTCAGTGGAACGAAAACTCACG
TTAAGGGATTTTGGTCATGAGATTATCAAAAAGGATCTTCACCTAGATCCTTTTAAATTAAAAATGAAGT
TTTAAATCAATCTAAAGTATATATGAGTAAACTTGGTCTGACAGTTACCAATGCTTAATCAGTGAGGCAC
CTATCTCAGCGATCTGTCTATTTCGTTCATCCATAGTTGCATTTAAATTTCCGAACTCTCCAAGGCCCTC
GTCGGAAAATCTTCAAACCTTTCGTCCGATCCATCTTGCAGGCTACCTCTCGAACGAACTATCGCAAGTC
TCTTGGCCGGCCTTGCGCCTTGGCTATTGCTTGGCAGCGCCTATCGCCAGGTATTACTCCAATCCCGAAT
ATCCGAGATCGGGATCACCCGAGAGAAGTTCAACCTACATCCTCAATCCCGATCTATCCGAGATCCGAGG
AATATCGAAATCGGGGCGCGCCTGGCCTCCGCGCCGGGTTTTGGCGCCTCCCGCGGGCGCCCCCCTCGTC
ACGGCGAGCGCTGCCACGTCAGACGAAGGGCGCAGGAGCGTCCTGATCCTTCCGCCCGGACGCTCAGGAC
AGCGGCCCGCTGCTCATAAGACTCGGCCTTAGAACCCCAGTATCAGCAGAAGGACATTTTAGGACGGGAC
TTGGGTGACTCTAGGGCACTGGTTTTCTTTCCAGAGAGCGGAACAGGCGAGGAAAAGTAGTCCCTTCTCG
GCGATTCTGCGGAGGGATCTCCGTGGGGCGGTGAACGCCGATGATTATATAAGGACGCGCCGGGTGTGGC
ACAGCTAGTTCCGTCGCAGCCGGGATTTGGGTCGCGGTTCTTGTTTGTGGATCGCTGTGATCGTCACTTG
GTGAGTAGCGGGCTGCTGGGCTGGCCGGGGCTTTCGTGGCCGCCGGGCCGCTCGGTGGGACGGAAGCGTG
TGGAGAGACCGCCAAGGGCTGTAGTCTGGGTCCGCGAGCAAGGTTGCCCTGAACTGGGGGTTGGGGGGAG
CGCAGCAAAATGGCGGCTGTTCCCGAGTCTTGAATGGAAGACGCTTGTGAGGCGGGCTGTGAGGTCGTTG
AAACAAGGTGGGGGGCATGGTGGGCGGCAAGAACCCAAGGTCTTGAGCCCTTCGCTAATGCGGGAAAGCT
CTTATTCGGGTGAGATGGGCTGGGCACCATCTGGGGACCCTGACGTGAAGTTTGTCACTGACTGGAGAAC
TCGGTTTGTCGTCTGTTGCGGGGGCGGCAGTTATGGCGGTGCCGTTGGGCAGTGCACCCGTACCTTTGGG
AGCGCGCGCCCTCGTCGTGTCGTGACGTCACCCGTTCTGTTGGCTTATAATGCAGGGTGGGGCCACCTGC
CGGTAGGTGTGCGGTAGGCTTTTCTCCGTCGCAGGACGCAGGGTTCGGGCCTAGGGTAGGCTCTCCTGAA
TCGACAGGCGCCGGACCTCTGGTGAGGGGAGGGATAAGTGAGGCGTCAGTTTCTTTGGTCGGTTTTATGT
ACCTATCTTCTTAAGTAGCTGAAGCTCCGGTTTTGAACTATGCGCTCGGGGTTGGCGAGTGTGTTTTGTG
AAGTTTTTTAGGCACCTTTTGAAATGTAATCATTTGGGTCAATATGTAATTTTCAGTGTTAGACTTGTAA
ATTGTCCGCTAAATTCTGGCCGTTTTTGGCTTTTTTGTTAGACAACATGGGTAAAAAGCCTGAACTCACC
GCGACGTCTGTCGAGAAGTTTCTGATCGAAAAGTTCGACAGCGTCTCCGACCTGATGCAGCTCTCGGAGG
GCGAAGAATCTCGTGCTTTCAGCTTCGATGTAGGAGGGCGTGGATATGTCCTGCGGGTAAATAGCTGCGC
CGATGGTTTCTACAAAGATCGTTATGTTTATCGGCACTTTGCATCCGCCGCGCTCCCGATTCCGGAAGTG
CTTGACATTGGGGAGTTCAGCGAGAGCCTGACCTATTGCATCTCCCGCCGTGCACAGGGTGTCACGTTGC
AAGACCTGCCTGAAACCGAACTGCCCGCTGTTCTGCAGCCGGTCGCGGAGGCAATGGATGCCATCGCTGC
CGCCGATCTTAGCCAGACGAGCGGGTTCGGCCCATTCGGACCGCAAGGAATCGGTCAATACACTACATGG
CGTGATTTCATATGCGCGATTGCTGATCCCCATGTGTATCACTGGCAAACTGTGATGGACGACACCGTCA
GTGCGTCCGTCGCGCAGGCTCTCGATGAGCTGATGCTTTGGGCCGAGGACTGCCCCGAAGTCCGGCACCT
CGTGCACGCGGATTTCGGCTCCAACAATGTCCTGACGGACAATGGCCGCATAACAGCGGTCATTGACTGG
AGCGAGGCGATGTTCGGGGATTCCCAATACGAGGTCGCCAACATCTTCTTCTGGAGGCCGTGGTTGGCTT
GTATGGAGCAGCAGACGCGCTACTTCGAGCGGAGGCATCCGGAGCTTGCAGGATCGCCCCGGCTCCGGGC
GTATATGCTCCGCATTGGTCTTGACCAACTCTATCAGAGCTTGGTTGACGGCAATTTCGATGATGCAGCT
TGGGCGCAGGGTCGATGCGACGCAATCGTCCGATCCGGAGCCGGGACTGTCGGGCGTACACAAATCGCCC
GCAGAAGCGCCGCCGTCTGGACCGATGGCTGTGTAGAAGTACTCGCCGATAGTGGAAACCGACGCCCCAG
CACTCGTCCGAGGGCAAAGGAATAAGCTAGTATGTAAGCCTAGTCTTAGATAATAAAATCGCTATCCATC
GAAGATGGATGTGTGTTGGTTTTTTGTGTGTGTAACGCTAGGCGCGCCTGGTGTACCGAGAACGATCCTC
TCAGTGCGAGTCTCGACGATCCATATCGTTGCTTGGCAGTCAGCCAGTCGGAATCCAGCTTGGGACCCAG
GAAGTCCAATCGTCAGATATTGTACTCAAGCCTGGTCACGGCAGCGTACCGATCTGTTTAAACCTAGATA
TTGATAGTCTGATCGGTCAACGTATAATCGAGTCCTAGCTTTTGCAAACATCTATCAAGAGACAGGATCA
GCAGGAGGCTTTCGCATGAGTATTCAACATTTCCGTGTCGCCCTTATTCCCTTTTTTGCGGCATTTTGCC
TTCCTGTTTTTGCTCACCCAGAAACGCTGGTGAAAGTAAAAGATGCTGAAGATCAGTTGGGTGCGCGAGT
GGGTTACATCGAACTGGATCTCAACAGCGGTAAGATCCTTGAGAGTTTTCGCCCCGAAGAACGCTTTCCA
ATGATGAGCACTTTTAAAGTTCTGCTATGTGGCGCGGTATTATCCCGTATTGACGCCGGGCAAGAGCAAC
TCGGTCGCCGCATACACTATTCTCAGAATGACTTGGTTGAGTATTCACCAGTCACAGAAAAGCATCTTAC
GGATGGCATGACAGTAAGAGAATTATGCAGTGCTGCCATAACCATGAGTGATAACACTGCGGCCAACTTA
CTTCTGACAACGATTGGAGGACCGAAGGAGCTAACCGCTTTTTTGCACAACATGGGGGATCATGTAACTC
GCCTTGATCGTTGGGAACCGGAGCTGAATGAAGCCATACCAAACGACGAGCGTGACACCACGATGCCTGT
AGCAATGGCAACAACCTTGCGTAAACTATTAACTGGCGAACTACTTACTCTAGCTTCCCGGCAACAGTTG
ATAGACTGGATGGAGGCGGATAAAGTTGCAGGACCACTTCTGCGCTCGGCCCTTCCGGCTGGCTGGTTTA
TTGCTGATAAATCTGGAGCCGGTGAGCGTGGGTCTCGCGGTATCATTGCAGCACTGGGGCCAGATGGTAA
GCCCTCCCGTATCGTAGTTATCTACACGACGGGGAGTCAGGCAACTATGGATGAACGAAATAGACAGATC
GCTGAGATAGGTGCCTCACTGATTAAGCATTGGTAACCGATTCTAGGTGCATTGGCGCAGAAAAAAATGC
CTGATGCGACGCTGCGCGTCTTATACTCCCACATATGCCAGATTCAGCAACGGATACGGCTTCCCCAACT
TGCCCACTTCCATACGTGTCCTCCTTACCAGAAATTTATCCTTAAGATCGTTTAAACTCGACTCTGGCTC
TATCGAATCTCCGTCGTTTCGAGCTTACGCGAACAGCCGTGGCGCTCATTTGCTCGTCGGGCATCGAATC
TCGTCAGCTATCGTCAGCTTACCTTTTTGGCAGCGATCGCGGCTCCCGACATCTTGGACCATTAGCTCCA
CAGGTATCTTCTTCCCTCTAGTGGTCATAACAGCAGCTTCAGCTACCTCTCAATTCAAAAAACCCCTCAA
GACCCGTTTAGAGGCCCCAAGGGGTTATGCTATCAATCGTTGCGTTACACACACAAAAAACCAACACACA
TCCATCTTCGATGGATAGCGATTTTATTATCTAACTGCTGATCGAGTGTAGCCAGATCTAGTAATCAATT
ACGGGGTCATTAGTTCATAGCCCATATATGGAGTTCCGCGTTACATAACTTACGGTAAATGGCCCGCCTG
GCTGACCGCCCAACGACCCCCGCCCATTGACGTCAATAATGACGTATGTTCCCATAGTAACGCCAATAGG
GACTTTCCATTGACGTCAATGGGTGGAGTATTTACGGTAAACTGCCCACTTGGCAGTACATCAAGTGTAT
CATATGCCAAGTACGCCCCCTATTGACGTCAATGACGGTAAATGGCCCGCCTGGCATTATGCCCAGTACA
TGACCTTATGGGACTTTCCTACTTGGCAGTACATCTACGTATTAGTCATCGCTATTACCATGCTGATGCG
GTTTTGGCAGTACATCAATGGGCGTGGATAGCGGTTTGACTCACGGGGATTTCCAAGTCTCCACCCCATT
GACGTCAATGGGAGTTTGTTTTGGCACCAAAATCAACGGGACTTTCCAAAATGTCGTAACAACTCCGCCC
CATTGACGCAAATGGGCGGTAGGCGTGTACGGTGGGAGGTCTATATAAGCAGAGCTGGTTTAGTGAACCG
TCAGATCAGATCTTTGTCGATCCTACCATCCACTCGACACACCCGCCAGCGGCCGC
